>Addgene plasmid #165077 | p23-NLS-RfxCas13d-mcherry-NLS-Flag | addgene full sequence | sequence record 332232 | Addgene NGS Result
GGCTCCGGTGCCCGTCAGTGGGCAGAGCGCACATCGCCCACAGTCCCCGAGAAGTTGGGGGGAGGGGTCG
GCAATTGAACCGGTGCCTAGAGAAGGTGGCGCGGGGTAAACTGGGAAAGTGATGTCGTGTACTGGCTCCG
CCTTTTTCCCGAGGGTGGGGGAGAACCGTATATAAGTGCAGTAGTCGCCGTGAACGTTCTTTTTCGCAAC
GGGTTTGCCGCCAGAACACAGGTAAGTGCCGTGTGTGGTTCCCGCGGGCCTGGCCTCTTTACGGGTTATG
GCCCTTGCGTGCCTTGAATTACTTCCACCTGGCTGCAGTACGTGATTCTTGATCCCGAGCTTCGGGTTGG
AAGTGGGTGGGAGAGTTCGAGGCCTTGCGCTTAAGGAGCCCCTTCGCCTCGTGCTTGAGTTGAGGCCTGG
CCTGGGCGCTGGGGCCGCCGCGTGCGAATCTGGTGGCACCTTCGCGCCTGTCTCGCTGCTTTCGATAAGT
CTCTAGCCATTTAAAATTTTTGATGACCTGCTGCGACGCTTTTTTTCTGGCAAGATAGTCTTGTAAATGC
GGGCCAAGATCTGCACACTGGTATTTCGGTTTTTGGGGCCGCGGGCGGCGACGGGGCCCGTGCGTCCCAG
CGCACATGTTCGGCGAGGCGGGGCCTGCGAGCGCGGCCACCGAGAATCGGACGGGGGTAGTCTCAAGCTG
GCCGGCCTGCTCTGGTGCCTGGCCTCGCGCCGCCGTGTATCGCCCCGCCCTGGGCGGCAAGGCTGGCCCG
GTCGGCACCAGTTGCGTGAGCGGAAAGATGGCCGCTTCCCGGCCCTGCTGCAGGGAGCTCAAAATGGAGG
ACGCGGCGCTCGGGAGAGCGGGCGGGTGAGTCACCCACACAAAGGAAAAGGGCCTTTCCGTCCTCAGCCG
TCGCTTCATGTGACTCCACGGAGTACCGGGCGCCGTCCAGGCACCTCGATTAGTTCTCGAGCTTTTGGAG
TACGTCGTCTTTAGGTTGGGGGGAGGGGTTTTATGCGATGGAGTTTCCCCACACTGAGTGGGTGGAGACT
GAAGTTAGGCCAGCTTGGCACTTGATGTAATTCTCCTTGGAATTTGCCCTTTTTGAGTTTGGATCTTGGT
TCATTCTCAAGCCTCAGACAGTGGTTCAAAGTTTTTTTCTTCCATTTCAGGTGTCGTGAAGCGGCCGCAT
GAAGCGACCTGCCGCCACAAAGAAGGCTGGACAGGCTAAGAAGAAGAAAGCTAGCATCGAGAAGAAGAAG
AGCTTCGCCAAGGGCATGGGCGTGAAGAGCACCCTGGTGTCCGGCTCTAAGGTGTACATGACCACATTTG
CCGAGGGCTCCGACGCACGGCTGGAGAAGATCGTGGAGGGCGATAGCATCAGATCCGTGAACGAGGGAGA
GGCCTTCAGCGCCGAGATGGCCGACAAGAATGCCGGCTATAAGATCGGCAACGCCAAGTTTTCCCACCCA
AAGGGCTATGCCGTGGTGGCCAACAATCCACTGTACACCGGACCAGTGCAGCAGGACATGCTGGGCCTGA
AGGAGACACTGGAGAAGAGATACTTCGGCGAGAGCGCCGACGGCAATGATAACATCTGCATCCAGGTCAT
CCACAATATCCTGGATATCGAGAAGATCCTGGCCGAGTATATCACCAACGCCGCCTACGCCGTGAACAAT
ATCTCCGGCCTGGACAAGGATATCATCGGCTTCGGCAAGTTTTCTACCGTGTACACATATGACGAGTTCA
AGGACCCCGAGCACCACAGGGCCGCCTTTAACAATAACGACAAGCTGATCAATGCCATCAAGGCCCAGTA
CGACGAGTTCGATAATTTTCTGGATAACCCCCGGCTGGGCTATTTTGGCCAGGCCTTCTTTTCTAAGGAG
GGCAGAAACTATATCATCAATTACGGCAACGAGTGTTACGACATCCTGGCCCTGCTGAGCGGACTGAGGC
ACTGGGTGGTGCACAATAACGAGGAGGAGTCTAGGATCAGCCGCACCTGGCTGTATAATCTGGACAAGAA
TCTGGATAACGAGTACATCTCCACACTGAACTACCTGTATGATCGGATCACCAATGAGCTGACAAACAGC
TTCTCCAAGAATTCTGCCGCCAATGTGAACTACATCGCAGAGACCCTGGGCATCAACCCAGCAGAGTTCG
CAGAGCAGTACTTCCGGTTCAGCATCATGAAGGAGCAGAAGAATCTGGGCTTTAACATCACAAAGCTGCG
GGAAGTGATGCTGGACAGAAAGGATATGTCCGAGATCCGGAAGAACCACAAGGTGTTCGATTCTATCAGA
ACCAAGGTGTATACAATGATGGACTTTGTGATCTACCGGTACTATATCGAGGAGGATGCCAAGGTGGCCG
CCGCCAATAAGAGCCTGCCCGACAACGAGAAGTCTCTGAGCGAGAAGGATATCTTCGTGATCAATCTGAG
AGGCTCCTTTAACGACGATCAGAAGGACGCCCTGTACTATGATGAGGCCAATCGGATCTGGAGAAAGCTG
GAGAATATCATGCACAACATCAAGGAGTTCAGGGGCAACAAGACCCGCGAGTACAAGAAGAAGGACGCAC
CAAGGCTGCCTCGCATCCTGCCTGCAGGAAGGGACGTGAGCGCCTTCAGCAAGCTGATGTATGCCCTGAC
AATGTTTCTGGACGGCAAGGAGATCAATGATCTGCTGACCACACTGATCAATAAGTTCGACAACATCCAG
TCCTTTCTGAAAGTGATGCCTCTGATCGGCGTGAACGCCAAGTTCGTGGAGGAGTACGCCTTCTTTAAGG
ACAGCGCCAAGATCGCCGATGAGCTGAGGCTGATCAAGTCCTTTGCCAGGATGGGAGAGCCAATCGCAGA
CGCAAGGAGAGCCATGTACATCGATGCCATCAGAATCCTGGGCACCAATCTGTCTTATGATGAGCTGAAG
GCCCTGGCCGACACCTTCAGCCTGGACGAGAATGGCAACAAGCTGAAGAAGGGCAAGCACGGCATGCGCA
ATTTCATCATCAATAACGTGATCAGCAACAAGAGGTTTCACTATCTGATCAGATACGGCGACCCTGCACA
CCTGCACGAGATCGCCAAGAACGAGGCCGTGGTGAAGTTCGTGCTGGGCAGGATCGCCGATATCCAGAAG
AAGCAGGGCCAGAATGGCAAGAACCAGATCGACCGCTACTATGAGACCTGCATCGGCAAGGATAAGGGCA
AGTCCGTGTCTGAGAAGGTGGACGCCCTGACCAAGATCATCACAGGCATGAATTATGACCAGTTCGATAA
GAAGCGGAGCGTGATCGAGGACACCGGAAGGGAGAACGCAGAGAGAGAGAAGTTTAAGAAGATCATCAGC
CTGTATCTGACAGTGATCTACCACATCCTGAAGAATATCGTGAATATCAACGCCAGATACGTGATCGGCT
TCCACTGCGTGGAGCGCGATGCCCAGCTGTATAAGGAGAAGGGCTACGACATCAACCTGAAGAAGCTGGA
GGAGAAGGGCTTTAGCTCCGTGACCAAGCTGTGCGCAGGAATCGACGAGACAGCACCCGACAAGCGGAAG
GATGTGGAGAAGGAGATGGCCGAGAGAGCCAAGGAGAGCATCGACTCCCTGGAGTCTGCCAATCCTAAGC
TGTACGCCAACTATATCAAGTACTCCGATGAGAAGAAGGCCGAGGAGTTCACCCGGCAGATCAATAGAGA
GAAGGCCAAGACCGCCCTGAACGCCTACCTGCGGAATACAAAGTGGAACGTGATCATCAGGGAGGACCTG
CTGCGCATCGATAATAAGACCTGTACACTGTTCAGGAACAAGGCCGTGCACCTGGAGGTGGCCCGCTATG
TGCACGCCTACATCAATGACATCGCCGAGGTGAACTCCTACTTTCAGCTGTACCACTATATCATGCAGCG
GATCATCATGAACGAGAGATATGAGAAGTCTAGCGGCAAGGTGTCTGAGTACTTCGACGCCGTGAATGAT
GAGAAGAAGTATAACGATAGACTGCTGAAGCTGCTGTGCGTGCCTTTCGGCTACTGTATCCCAAGGTTTA
AGAATCTGAGCATCGAGGCCCTGTTCGACAGGAACGAGGCAGCCAAGTTTGATAAGGAGAAGAAGAAGGT
GAGCGGCAACTCCAGTCTAGAGGTGTCCAAGGGCGAAGAGGATAACATGGCCATCATCAAGGAGTTCATG
CGCTTCAAGGTGCACATGGAGGGCTCCGTGAACGGCCACGAGTTCGAGATCGAGGGCGAGGGCGAGGGCC
GCCCCTACGAGGGCACCCAGACCGCCAAGCTGAAGGTGACCAAGGGTGGCCCCCTGCCCTTCGCCTGGGA
CATCCTGTCCCCTCAGTTCATGTACGGCTCCAAGGCCTACGTGAAGCACCCCGCCGACATCCCCGACTAC
TTGAAGCTGTCCTTCCCCGAGGGCTTCAAGTGGGAGCGCGTGATGAACTTCGAGGACGGCGGCGTGGTGA
CCGTGACCCAGGACTCCTCCCTGCAGGACGGCGAGTTCATCTACAAGGTGAAGCTGCGCGGCACCAACTT
CCCCTCCGACGGCCCCGTAATGCAGAAGAAGACCATGGGCTGGGAGGCCTCCTCCGAGCGGATGTACCCC
GAGGACGGCGCCCTGAAGGGCGAGATCAAGCAGAGGCTGAAGCTGAAGGACGGCGGCCACTACGACGCTG
AGGTCAAGACCACCTACAAGGCCAAGAAGCCCGTGCAGCTGCCCGGCGCCTACAACGTCAACATCAAGTT
GGACATCACCTCCCACAACGAGGACTACACCATCGTGGAACAGTACGAACGCGCCGAGGGCCGCCACTCC
ACCGGCGGCATGGACGAGCTGTACAAGTACCCCAAGAAAAAGCGCAAGGTACGCGTGCAGCTAAGCGACT
ACAAAGACCATGACGGTGATTATAAAGATCATGACATCGATTACAAGGATGACGATGACAAGTAAGGATC
CCTCCCCCCCCCCTAACGTTACTGGCCGAAGCCGCTTGGAATAAGGCCGGTGTGCGTTTGTCTATATGTT
ATTTTCCACCATATTGCCGTCTTTTGGCAATGTGAGGGCCCGGAAACCTGGCCCTGTCTTCTTGACGAGC
ATTCCTAGGGGTCTTTCCCCTCTCGCCAAAGGAATGCAAGGTCTGTTGAATGTCGTGAAGGAAGCAGTTC
CTCTGGAAGCTTCTTGAAGACAAACAACGTCTGTAGCGACCCTTTGCAGGCAGCGGAACCCCCCACCTGG
CGACAGGTGCCTCTGCGGCCAAAAGCCACGTGTATAAGATACACCTGCAAAGGCGGCACAACCCCAGTGC
CACGTTGTGAGTTGGATAGTTGTGGAAAGAGTCAAATGGCTCTCCTCAAGCGTATTCAACAAGGGGCTGA
AGGATGCCCAGAAGGTACCCCATTGTATGGGATCTGATCTGGGGCCTCGGTGCACATGCTTTACATGTGT
TTAGTCGAGGTTAAAAAAACGTCTAGGCCCCCCGAACCACGGGGACGTGGTTTTCCTTTGAAAAACACGA
TGATAAGGATCCACCGGAGCTTACCATGATTGAACAAGATGGATTGCACGCAGGTTCTCCGGCCGCTTGG
GTGGAGAGGCTATTCGGCTATGACTGGGCACAACAGACAATCGGCTGCTCTGATGCCGCCGTGTTCCGGC
TGTCAGCGCAGGGGCGCCCGGTTCTTTTTGTCAAGACCGACCTGTCCGGTGCCCTGAATGAACTGCAAGA
CGAGGCAGCGCGGCTATCGTGGCTGGCCACGACGGGCGTTCCTTGCGCAGCTGTGCTCGACGTTGTCACT
GAAGCGGGAAGGGACTGGCTGCTATTGGGCGAAGTGCCGGGGCAGGATCTCCTGTCATCTCACCTTGCTC
CTGCCGAGAAAGTATCCATCATGGCTGATGCAATGCGGCGGCTGCATACGCTTGATCCGGCTACCTGCCC
ATTCGACCACCAAGCGAAACATCGCATCGAGCGAGCACGTACTCGGATGGAAGCCGGTCTTGTCGATCAG
GATGATCTGGACGAAGAGCATCAGGGGCTCGCGCCAGCCGAACTGTTCGCCAGGCTCAAGGCGAGCATGC
CCGACGGCGAGGATCTCGTCGTGACCCATGGCGATGCCTGCTTGCCGAATATCATGGTGGAAAATGGCCG
CTTTTCTGGATTCATCGACTGTGGCCGGCTGGGTGTGGCGGACCGCTATCAGGACATAGCGTTGGCTACC
CGTGATATTGCTGAAGAGCTTGGCGGCGAATGGGCTGACCGCTTCCTCGTGCTTTACGGTATCGCCGCTC
CCGATTCGCAGCGCATCGCCTTCTATCGCCTTCTTGACGAGTTCTTCTGACGCCCATCGATAGATCCTAA
TCAACCTCTGGATTACAAAATTTGTGAAAGATTGACTGGTATTCTTAACTATGTTGCTCCTTTTACGCTA
TGTGGATACGCTGCTTTAATGCCTTTGTATCATGCTATTGCTTCCCGTATGGCTTTCATTTTCTCCTCCT
TGTATAAATCCTGGTTGCTGTCTCTTTATGAGGAGTTGTGGCCCGTTGTCAGGCAACGTGGCGTGGTGTG
CACTGTGTTTGCTGACGCAACCCCCACTGGTTGGGGCATTGCCACCACCTGTCAGCTCCTTTCCGGGACT
TTCGCTTTCCCCCTCCCTATTGCCACGGCGGAACTCATCGCCGCCTGCCTTGCCCGCTGCTGGACAGGGG
CTCGGCTGTTGGGCACTGACAATTCCGTGGTGTTGTCGGGGAAATCATCGTCCTTTCCTTGGCTGCTCGC
CTGTGTTGCCACCTGGATTCTGCGCGGGACGTCCTTCTGCTACGTCCCTTCGGCCCTCAATCCAGCGGAC
CTTCCTTCCCGCGGCCTGCTGCCGGCTCTGCGGCCTCTTCCGCGTCTTCGCCTTCGCCCTCAGACGAGTC
GGATCTCCCTTTGGGCCGCCTCCCCGCCTGAGATCCTTTAAGACCAATGACTTACAAGGCAGCTGTAGAT
CTTAGCCACTTTTTAAAAGAAAAGGGGGGACTGGAAGGGCTAATTCACTCCCAACGAAGACAAGATCTGC
TTTTTGCTTGTACTGGGTCTCTCTGGTTAGACCAGATCTGAGCCTGGGAGCTCTCTGGCTAACTAGGGAA
CCCACTGCTTAAGCCTCAATAAAGCTTGCCTTGAGTGCTTCAAGTAGTGTGTGCCCGTCTGTTGTGTGAC
TCTGGTAACTAGAGATCCCTCAGACCCTTTTAGTCAGTGTGGAAAATCTCTAGCAGTAGTAGTTCATGTC
ATCTTATTATTCAGTATTTATAACTTGCAAAGAAATGAATATCAGAGAGTGAGAGGCCCGGGTTAATTAA
GGAAAGGGCTAGATCATTCTTGAAGACGAAAGGGCCTCGTGATACGCCTATTTTTATAGGTTAATGTCAT
GATAATAATGGTTTCTTAGACGTCAGGTGGCACTTTTCGGGGAAATGTGCGCGGAACCCCTATTTGTTTA
TTTTTCTAAATACATTCAAATATGTATCCGCTCATGAGACAATAACCCTGATAAATGCTTCAATAATATT
GAAAAAGGAAGAGTATGAGTATTCAACATTTCCGTGTCGCCCTTATTCCCTTTTTTGCGGCATTTTGCCT
TCCTGTTTTTGCTCACCCAGAAACGCTGGTGAAAGTAAAAGATGCTGAAGATCAGTTGGGTGCACGAGTG
GGTTACATCGAACTGGATCTCAACAGCGGTAAGATCCTTGAGAGTTTTCGCCCCGAAGAACGTTTTCCAA
TGATGAGCACTTTTAAAGTTCTGCTATGTGGCGCGGTATTATCCCGTGTTGACGCCGGGCAAGAGCAACT
CGGTCGCCGCATACACTATTCTCAGAATGACTTGGTTGAGTACTCACCAGTCACAGAAAAGCATCTTACG
GATGGCATGACAGTAAGAGAATTATGCAGTGCTGCCATAACCATGAGTGATAACACTGCGGCCAACTTAC
TTCTGACAACGATCGGAGGACCGAAGGAGCTAACCGCTTTTTTGCACAACATGGGGGATCATGTAACTCG
CCTTGATCGTTGGGAACCGGAGCTGAATGAAGCCATACCAAACGACGAGCGTGACACCACGATGCCTGTA
GCAATGGCAACAACGTTGCGCAAACTATTAACTGGCGAACTACTTACTCTAGCTTCCCGGCAACAATTAA
TAGACTGGATGGAGGCGGATAAAGTTGCAGGACCACTTCTGCGCTCGGCCCTTCCGGCTGGCTGGTTTAT
TGCTGATAAATCTGGAGCCGGTGAGCGTGGGTCTCGCGGTATCATTGCAGCACTGGGGCCAGATGGTAAG
CCCTCCCGTATCGTAGTTATCTACACGACGGGGAGTCAGGCAACTATGGATGAACGAAATAGACAGATCG
CTGAGATAGGTGCCTCACTGATTAAGCATTGGTAACTGTCAGACCAAGTTTACTCATATATACTTTAGAT
TGATTTAAAACTTCATTTTTAATTTAAAAGGATCTAGGTGAAGATCCTTTTTGATAATCTCATGACCAAA
ATCCCTTAACGTGAGTTTTCGTTCCACTGAGCGTCAGACCCCGTAGAAAAGATCAAAGGATCTTCTTGAG
ATCCTTTTTTTCTGCGCGTAATCTGCTGCTTGCAAACAAAAAAACCACCGCTACCAGCGGTGGTTTGTTT
GCCGGATCAAGAGCTACCAACTCTTTTTCCGAAGGTAACTGGCTTCAGCAGAGCGCAGATACCAAATACT
GTTCTTCTAGTGTAGCCGTAGTTAGGCCACCACTTCAAGAACTCTGTAGCACCGCCTACATACCTCGCTC
TGCTAATCCTGTTACCAGTGGCTGCTGCCAGTGGCGATAAGTCGTGTCTTACCGGGTTGGACTCAAGACG
ATAGTTACCGGATAAGGCGCAGCGGTCGGGCTGAACGGGGGGTTCGTGCACACAGCCCAGCTTGGAGCGA
ACGACCTACACCGAACTGAGATACCTACAGCGTGAGCTATGAGAAAGCGCCACGCTTCCCGAAGGGAGAA
AGGCGGACAGGTATCCGGTAAGCGGCAGGGTCGGAACAGGAGAGCGCACGAGGGAGCTTCCAGGGGGAAA
CGCCTGGTATCTTTATAGTCCTGTCGGGTTTCGCCACCTCTGACTTGAGCGTCGATTTTTGTGATGCTCG
TCAGGGGGGCGGAGCCTATGGAAAAACGCCAGCAACGCGGCCTTTTTACGGTTCCTGGCCTTTTGCTGGC
CTTTTGCTCACATGTTCTTTCCTGCGTTATCCCCTGATTCTGTGGATAACCGTATTACCGCCTTTGAGTG
AGCTGATACCGCTCGCCGCAGCCGAACGACCGAGCGCAGCGAGTCAGTGAGCGAGGAAGCGGAAGAGCGC
CCAATACGCAAACCGCCTCTCCCCGCGCGTTGGCCGATTCATTAATGCAGCAAGCTCATGGCTGACTAAT
TTTTTTTATTTATGCAGAGGCCGAGGCCGCCTCGGCCTCTGAGCTATTCCAGAAGTAGTGAGGAGGCTTT
TTTGGAGGCCTAGGCTTTTGCAAAAAGCTCCCCGTGGCACGACAGGTTTCCCGACTGGAAAGCGGGCAGT
GAGCGCAACGCAATTAATGTGAGTTAGCTCACTCATTAGGCACCCCAGGCTTTACACTTTATGCTTCCGG
CTCGTATGTTGTGTGGAATTGTGAGCGGATAACAATTTCACACAGGAAACAGCTATGACATGATTACGAA
TTTCACAAATAAAGCATTTTTTTCACTGCATTCTAGTTGTGGTTTGTCCAAACTCATCAATGTATCTTAT
CATGTCTGGATCAACTGGATAACTCAAGCTAACCAAAATCATCCCAAACTTCCCACCCCATACCCTATTA
CCACTGCCAATTACCTGTGGTTTCATTTACTCTAAACCTGTGATTCCTCTGAATTATTTTCATTTTAAAG
AAATTGTATTTGTTAAATATGTACTACAAACTTAGTAGTTGGAAGGGCTAATTCACTCCCAAAGAAGACA
AGATATCCTTGATCTGTGGATCTACCACACACAAGGCTACTTCCCTGATTAGCAGAACTACACACCAGGG
CCAGGGGTCAGATATCCACTGACCTTTGGATGGTGCTACAAGCTAGTACCAGTTGAGCCAGATAAGGTAG
AAGAGGCCAATAAAGGAGAGAACACCAGCTTGTTACACCCTGTGAGCCTGCATGGGATGGATGACCCGGA
GAGAGAAGTGTTAGAGTGGAGGTTTGACAGCCGCCTAGCATTTCATCACGTGGCCCGAGAGCTGCATCCG
GAGTACTTCAAGAACTGCTGATATCGAGCTTGCTACAAGGGACTTTCCGCTGGGGACTTTCCAGGGAGGC
GTGGCCTGGGCGGGACTGGGGAGTGGCGAGCCCTCAGATCCTGCATATAAGCAGCTGCTTTTTGCCTGTA
CTGGGTCTCTCTGGTTAGACCAGATCTGAGCCTGGGAGCTCTCTGGCTAACTAGGGAACCCACTGCTTAA
GCCTCAATAAAGCTTGCCTTGAGTGCTTCAAGTAGTGTGTGCCCGTCTGTTGTGTGACTCTGGTAACTAG
AGATCCCTCAGACCCTTTTAGTCAGTGTGGAAAATCTCTAGCAGTGGCGCCCGAACAGGGACTTGAAAGC
GAAAGGGAAACCAGAGGAGCTCTCTCGACGCAGGACTCGGCTTGCTGAAGCGCGCACGGCAAGAGGCGAG
GGGCGGCGACTGGTGAGTACGCCAAAAATTTTGACTAGCGGAGGCTAGAAGGAGAGAGATGGGTGCGAGA
GCGTCAGTATTAAGCGGGGGAGAATTAGATCGCGATGGGAAAAAATTCGGTTAAGGCCAGGGGGAAAGAA
AAAATATAAATTAAAACATATAGTATGGGCAAGCAGGGAGCTAGAACGATTCGCAGTTAATCCTGGCCTG
TTAGAAACATCAGAAGGCTGTAGACAAATACTGGGACAGCTACAACCATCCCTTCAGACAGGATCAGAAG
AACTTAGATCATTATATAATACAGTAGCAACCCTCTATTGTGTGCATCAAAGGATAGAGATAAAAGACAC
CAAGGAAGCTTTAGACAAGATAGAGGAAGAGCAAAACAAAAGTAAGACCACCGCACAGCAAGCGGCCGGC
CGCTGATCTTCAGACCTGGAGGAGGAGATATGAGGGACAATTGGAGAAGTGAATTATATAAATATAAAGT
AGTAAAAATTGAACCATTAGGAGTAGCACCCACCAAGGCAAAGAGAAGAGTGGTGCAGAGAGAAAAAAGA
GCAGTGGGAATAGGAGCTTTGTTCCTTGGGTTCTTGGGAGCAGCAGGAAGCACTATGGGCGCAGCGTCAA
TGACGCTGACGGTACAGGCCAGACAATTATTGTCTGGTATAGTGCAGCAGCAGAACAATTTGCTGAGGGC
TATTGAGGCGCAACAGCATCTGTTGCAACTCACAGTCTGGGGCATCAAGCAGCTCCAGGCAAGAATCCTG
GCTGTGGAAAGATACCTAAAGGATCAACAGCTCCTGGGGATTTGGGGTTGCTCTGGAAAACTCATTTGCA
CCACTGCTGTGCCTTGGAATGCTAGTTGGAGTAATAAATCTCTGGAACAGATTTGGAATCACACGACCTG
GATGGAGTGGGACAGAGAAATTAACAATTACACAAGCTTAATACACTCCTTAATTGAAGAATCGCAAAAC
CAGCAAGAAAAGAATGAACAAGAATTATTGGAATTAGATAAATGGGCAAGTTTGTGGAATTGGTTTAACA
TAACAAATTGGCTGTGGTATATAAAATTATTCATAATGATAGTAGGAGGCTTGGTAGGTTTAAGAATAGT
TTTTGCTGTACTTTCTATAGTGAATAGAGTTAGGCAGGGATATTCACCATTATCGTTTCAGACCCACCTC
CCAACCCCGAGGGGACCCGACAGGCCCGAAGGAATAGAAGAAGAAGGTGGAGAGAGAGACAGAGACAGAT
CCATTCGATTAGTGAACGGATCTCGACGGTATCGCCGAATTCACAAATGGCAGTATTCATCCACAATTTT
AAAAGAAAAGGGGGGATTGGGGGGTACAGTGCAGGGGAAAGAATAGTAGACATAATAGCAACAGACATAC
AAACTAAAGAATTACAAAAACAAATTACAAAAATTCAAAATTTTCGGGTTTATTACAGGGACAGCAGAGA
TCCAGTTTGGACTAGTCGTGA
Features (pLannotate 1.2.2; 25 found; start..end, strand, type, name):
      1..1179    +  promoter       EF-1α promoter: strong constitutive promoter for human elongation factor EF-1α
   4153..4857    +  CDS            mCherry: mCherry is a basic (constitutively fluorescent) red fluorescent protein published in 2004, derived from Discosoma sp.. It is reported to be a very rapidly-maturing monomer with low acid sensitivity.
   4897..4962    +  CDS            3xFLAG: three tandem FLAG® epitope tags, followed by an enterokinase cleavage site
   5074..5536    +  misc_feature   IRES: internal ribosome entry site (IRES) of the encephalomyocarditis virus (EMCV)
   5556..6350    +  CDS            NeoR/KanR: aminoglycoside phosphotransferase from Tn5; aph(3')-II (or nptII); confers resistance to neomycin, kanamycin, and G418 (Geneticin®)
   6369..6957    +  misc_feature   WPRE: woodchuck hepatitis virus posttranscriptional regulatory element
   6965..7030    +  CDS            nef (fragment): NEF_HV1Z2 - Experimental evidence at protein level: Swiss-Prot protein existence level 1. Extracellular Nef protein targets CD4(+) T-lymphocytes for apoptosis by interacting with CXCR4 surface receptors. From Human immunodeficiency virus type 1 group M subtype D (isolate Z2/CDC-Z34) (HIV-1).
   7032..7265    +  LTR            3' LTR (ΔU3): self-inactivating 3' long terminal repeat (LTR) from HIV-1
   7470..7574    +  promoter       AmpR promoter: bla
   7575..8435    +  CDS            AmpR: β-lactamase; bla; confers resistance to ampicillin, carbenicillin, and related antibiotics
   8606..9194    +  rep_origin     ori: high-copy-number ColE1/pMB1/pBR322/pUC origin of replication
   9377..9431    +  CDS            lacI (fragment): lac repressor; lacI; The lac repressor binds to the lac operator to inhibit transcription in E. coli. This inhibition can be relieved by adding lactose or isopropyl-β-D-thiogalactopyranoside (IPTG).
   9437..9530    +  rep_origin     SV40 ori (fragment): SV40 origin of replication
   9555..9592    +  CDS            lacI (fragment): lac repressor; lacI; The lac repressor binds to the lac operator to inhibit transcription in E. coli. This inhibition can be relieved by adding lactose or isopropyl-β-D-thiogalactopyranoside (IPTG).
   9605..9626    +  protein_bind   CAP binding site: CAP binding activates transcription in the presence of cAMP. E. coli catabolite activator protein
   9641..9671    +  promoter       lac promoter: promoter for the E. coli lac operon
   9675..9697    +  protein_bind   lac operator (fragment): The lac repressor binds to the lac operator to inhibit transcription in E. coli. This inhibition can be relieved by adding lactose or isopropyl-β-D-thiogalactopyranoside (IPTG). lac repressor encoded by lacI
   9729..9812    +  polyA_signal   SV40 poly(A) signal (fragment): SV40 polyadenylation signal
   9979..10308   +  CDS            nef (fragment): NEF_HV1BR - Experimental evidence at protein level: Swiss-Prot protein existence level 1. Extracellular Nef protein targets CD4(+) T-lymphocytes for apoptosis by interacting with CXCR4 surface receptors (PubMed:14990729). From Human immunodeficiency virus type 1 group M subtype B (isolate BRU/LAI) (HIV-1).
  10356..10613   +  LTR            5' LTR (truncated): truncated 5' long terminal repeat (LTR) from HIV-1
  10660..10785   +  misc_feature   HIV-1 Ψ: packaging signal of human immunodeficiency virus type 1
  10769..11107   +  CDS            HIV-1 gag (fragment): gag protein from human immunodeficiency virus 1; gag
  11282..11515   +  misc_feature   RRE: The Rev response element (RRE) of HIV-1 allows for Rev-dependent mRNA export from the nucleus to the cytoplasm.
  11892..11992   +  CDS            Rev (fragment): human immunodeficiency virus 1 (HIV-1) Rev protein; rev; enhances nuclear export of unspliced and incompletely spliced viral mRNAs
  12037..12154   +  misc_feature   cPPT/CTS: central polypurine tract and central termination sequence of HIV-1
