[The description below was written by a language model from this plasmid's Addgene catalogue record and pLannotate feature annotations shown in this document.]
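Description:
p23-NLS-RfxCas13d-mcherry-NLS-Flag is a 12.2 kb mammalian expression plasmid built on the pHAGE backbone, intended for overexpression of the RNA-targeting CRISPR effector RfxCas13d (from Ruminococcus flavefaciens XPD3002) in human cells. Although catalogued simply as a mammalian expression vector, the feature table shows the architecture of an HIV-1-derived, self-inactivating lentiviral transfer vector. It has a truncated 5' LTR, the Ψ packaging signal with an adjoining gag fragment, the Rev response element, a cPPT/CTS, and a ΔU3 3' LTR flanking the expression cassette. In principle the cassette could therefore be packaged and integrated as well as transfected. In bacteria the plasmid is maintained through a high-copy ColE1/pUC-type origin and ampicillin resistance.

The payload is driven by the strong constitutive human EF-1α promoter. The annotation tool did not label the Cas13d coding sequence or the nuclear localization signals, but a roughly 3 kb unannotated stretch lies between the promoter and mCherry. This is consistent with the arrangement implied by the name, in which NLS-RfxCas13d is fused to mCherry, followed by a second NLS and a FLAG tag (annotated as 3xFLAG). The red fluorescent fusion allows expression and nuclear localization to be monitored, and the epitope tag supports immunodetection. Downstream, an EMCV IRES permits translation of the Tn5 neomycin phosphotransferase from the same transcript, so G418 selection is linked to Cas13d expression. A WPRE enhances transcript stability and expression. The construct supplies only the Cas13d protein, as no guide RNA cassette is annotated. It was deposited in connection with CRISPR-Cas13 screening for functional circular RNAs.
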