Addgene plasmid #165077: p23-NLS-RfxCas13d-mcherry-NLS-Flag
Purpose: overexpression of RfxCas13d in human cells
Depositing lab: Ling-Ling Chen. Depositing organization: CAS Center for Excellence in Molecular Cell Science. Publication: Screening for functional circular RNAs using the CRISPR-Cas13 system. Li S, Li X, Xue W, Zhang L, Yang LZ, Cao SM, Lei YN, Liu CX, Guo SK, Shan L, Wu M, Tao X, Zhang JL, Gao X, Zhang J, Wei J, Li J, Yang L, Chen LL. Nat Methods. 2021 Jan;18(1):51-59. doi: 10.1038/s41592-020-01011-4. Epub 2020 Dec 7. PubMed 33288960.
Backbone
  Vector backbone: pHAGE
  Vector type: Mammalian Expression
  Selectable markers: Neomycin (select with G418)
Growth in bacteria
  Bacterial resistance: Ampicillin, 100 μg/mL
  Growth temperature: 37°C
  Growth strain: NEB Stable
  Copy number: High Copy
Gene/Insert
  Gene/Insert name: RfxCas13d
  Species: Ruminoccocus flavefaciens XPD3002
  Cloning method: Ligation Independent Cloning
Terms and licenses: Academic/Nonprofit Terms; Industry Terms: Not Available to Industry
How to cite: p23-NLS-RfxCas13d-mcherry-NLS-Flag was a gift from Ling-Ling Chen (Addgene plasmid # 165077 ; http://n2t.net/addgene:165077 ; RRID:Addgene_165077)
